>Addgene plasmid #236037 | pQdCas12a.luxR(mut)-empty | addgene full sequence | sequence record 469909 | Addgene NGS Result
GCAATAAGCCCGGCCCACGCCTCATGCGCTTTGCGTTCCGTTTGCACCCAGTGACCGGGCTTGTTCTTGG
CTTGAATGCCGATTTCTCTGGACTGCGTGGCCATGCTTATCTCCATGCGGTAGGGGTGCCGCACGGTTGC
GGCACCATGCACAATCAGCTGCAACTTTTTGGCAGCGCGACAACAATTATGCGTTGCGTAAAAGTGGCAG
TCAATTACAGATTTTCTTTAACCTACGCAATGAGCTATTGCGGGGGGTGCCGCAATGAGCTGTTGCGTAC
CCCCCTTTTTTAAGTTGTTGATTTTTAAGTCTTTCGCATTTCGCCCTATATCTAGTTCTTTGGTGCCCAA
AGAAGGGCACCCCTGCGGGGTTCCCCCACGCCTTCGGCGCGGCTCCCCCTCCGGCAAAAAGTGGCCCCTC
CGGGGCTTGTTGATCGACTGCGCGGCCTTCGGCCTTGCCCAAGGTGGCGCTGCCCCCTTGGAACCCCCGC
ACTCGCCGCCGTGAGGCTCGGGGGGCAGGCGGGCGGGCTTCGCCCTTCGACTGCCCCCACTCGCATAGGC
TTGGGTCGTTCCAGGCGCGTCAAGGCCAAGCCGCTGCGCGGTCGCTGCGCGAGCCTTGACCCGCCTTCCA
CTTGGTGTCCAACCGGCAAGCGAAGCGCGCAGGCCGCAGGCCGGAGGCTTTTCCCCAGAGAAAATTAAAA
AAATTGATGGGGCAAGGCCGCAGGCCGCGCAGTTGGAGCCGGTGGGTATGTGGTCGAAGGCTGGGTAGCC
GGTGGGCAATCCCTGTGGTCAAGCTCGTGGGCAGGCGCAGCCTGTCCATCAGCTTGTCCAGCAGGGTTGT
CCACGGGCCGAGCGAAGCGAGCCAGCCGGTGGCCGCTCGCGGCCATCGTCCACATATCCACGGGCTGGCA
AGGGAGCGCAGCGACCGCGCAGGGCGAAGCCCGGAGAGCAAGCCCGTAGGGCGCCGCAGCCGCCGTAGGC
GGTCACGACTTTGCGAAGCAAAGTCTAGTGAGTATACTCAAGCATTGAGTGGCCCGCCGGAGGCACCGCC
TTGCGCTGCCCCCGTCGAGCCGGTTGGACACCAAAAGGGAGGGGCAGGCATGGCGGCATACGCGATCATG
CGATGCAAGAAGCTGGCGAAAATGGGCAACGTGGCGGCCAGTCTCAAGCACGCCTACCGCGAGCGCGAGA
CGCCCAACGCTGACGCCAGCAGGACGCCAGAGAACGAGCACTGGGCGGCCAGCAGCACCGATGAAGCGAT
GGGCCGACTGCGCGAGTTGCTGCCAGAGAAGCGGCGCAAGGACGCTGTGTTGGCGGTCGAGTACGTCATG
ACGGCCAGCCCGGAATGGTGGAAGTCGGCCAGCCAAGAACAGCAGGCGGCGTTCTTCGAGAAGGCGCACA
AGTGGCTGGCGGACAAGTACGGGGCGGATCGCATCGTGACGGCCAGCATCCACCGTGACGAAACCAGCCC
GCACATGACCGCGTTCGTGGTGCCGCTGACGCAGGACGGCAGGCTGTCGGCCAAGGAGTTCATCGGCAAC
AAAGCGCAGATGACCCGCGACCAGACCACGTTTGCGGCTGCTGTGGCCGATCTAGGGCTGCAACGGGGCA
TCGAGGGCAGCAAGGCACGTCACACGCGCATTCAGGCGTTCTACGAGGCCCTGGAGCGGCCACCAGTGGG
CCACGTCACCATCAGCCCGCAAGCGGTCGAGCCACGCGCCTATGCACCGCAGGGATTGGCCGAAAAGCTG
GGAATCTCAAAGCGCGTTGAGACGCCGGAAGCCGTGGCCGACCGGCTGACAAAAGCGGTTCGGCAGGGGT
ATGAGCCTGCCCTACAGGCCGCCGCAGGAGCGCGTGAGATGCGCAAGAAGGCCGATCAAGCCCAAGAGAC
GGCCCGAGACCTTCGGGAGCGCCTGAAGCCCGTTCTGGACGCCCTGGGGCCGTTGAATCGGGATATGCAG
GCCAAGGCCGCCGCGATCATCAAGGCCGTGGGCGAAAAGCTGCTGACGGAACAGCGGGAAGTCCAGCGCC
AGAAACAGGCCCAGCGCCAGTAGGAACGCGGGCGCGCACATTTCCCCGAAAAGTGCCACCTGGGATGAAT
GTCAGCTACTGGGCTATCTGGACAAGGGAAAACGCAAGCGCAAAGAGAAAGCAGGTAGCTTGCAGTGGGC
TTACATGGCGATAGCTAGACTGGGCGGTTTTATGGACAGCAAGCGAACCGGAATTGCCAGCTGGGGCGCC
CTCTGGTAAGGTTGGGAAGCCCTGCAAAGTAAACTGGATGGCTTTCTTGCCGCCAAGGATCTGATGGCGC
AGGGGATCAAGATTTGATCAAGAGACAGGATGAGGATCGTTTCGCATGATTGAACAAGATGGATTGCACG
CAGGTTCTCCGGCCGCTTGGGTGGAGAGGCTATTCGGCTATGACTGGGCACAACAGACAATCGGCTGCTC
TGATGCCGCCGTGTTCCGGCTGTCAGCGCAGGGGCGCCCGGTTCTTTTTGTCAAGACCGACCTGTCCGGT
GCCCTGAATGAACTACAGGACGAGGCAGCGCGGCTATCGTGGCTGGCCACGACGGGCGTTCCTTGCGCAG
CTGTGCTCGACGTTGTCACTGAAGCGGGAAGGGACTGGCTGCTATTGGGCGAAGTGCCGGGGCAGGATCT
CCTGTCATCTCACCTTGCTCCTGTCGAGAAAGTATCCATCATGGCTGATGCAATGCGGCGGCTGCATACG
CTTGATCCGGCTACCTGCCCATTCGACCACCAAGCGAAACATCGCATCGAGCGAGCACGTACTCGGATGG
AAGCCGGTCTTGTCGATCAGGATGATCTGGACGAAGAGCATCAGGGGCTCGCGCCAGCCGAACTGTTCGC
CAGGCTCAAGGCGCGCATGCCCGACGGCGAGGATCTCGTCGTGACCCATGGCGATGCCTGCTTGCCGAAT
ATCATGGTGGAAAATGGCCGCTTTTCTGGATTCATCGACTGTGGCCGGCTGGGTGTGGCGGACCGCTATC
AGGACATAGCGTTGGCTACCCGTGATATTGCTGAAGAGCTTGGCGGCGAATGGGCTGACCGCTTCCTCGT
GCTTTACGGTATCGCCGCTCCCGATTCGCAGCGCATCGCCTTCTATCGCCTTCTTGACGAGTTCTTCTGA
GCGGGACTCTGGGGTTCGAAATGACCGACCAAGCGACGCCCAACCTGCCATCACGAGATTTCGATTCCAC
CGCCGCCTTCTATGAAAGGTTGGACTAGAGAATTCATCCTGAACTTATCTAGATTAATTTAAGACTGCTT
TTTTAAACTGTTCATTAATAGGCATAGACAATACAACCGATTTAGTATCACCTAATACATGAATTTCTTT
GTCTCCAATACGATGACAAGGAACTTTAATACGCTTTAAAAATCGCTCTATTGCTGTTGATGTTACTGTT
ACATATTCTGTAATACCTTGACTAACAGCGTGTTTATATATAGCTTCAAATAGTTTCATTGTAATTTCAC
TAGCAGAGTTATTTATCTTTGAGCTATTTTTACCTACAGCAAAACGACTTAATTCGACTATATTAGGATC
TTTGGGAGCACTCTGTTGACCAAGCAATTCAGGAAAAACACTTTTCAGCATATAATCACCTGTTGTAGGT
AATAAACGCCAGCATCCACTTACATTTTCAGTATCATCACAAGCATAAATATATTCTGCATTTGAGTTAT
CATACTCATCTGATTCAAGGTTATTTTCTACAACTAAGTCCCACTCAAGTCTTTGCTTAAACACTTGATA
ACGAAGACTTAGAATACCTTTATACTCCTCCGATGGAATTGCCAAAAAATCCGATTTTTTTATCATTATA
GTCATACCAACCTCCCTTGCGTTTATTCGACTATAACAAACCATTTTCTTGCGTAAACCTGTACGATCCT
ACAGGTGCTTATGTTAAGTAATTGTATTCCCAGCGATACAATAGTGTGACAAAAATCCAATTTATTAGAA
TCAAATGTCAATCCATTACCGTTTTAATGATATATAACACGCAAAACTTGCGACAAACAATAGGTAAGGA
TAAAGAGATGGGTATGAAAAACATAAATGCCGACGACACATACAGAATAATTAATAAAATTAAAGCTTGT
GGCAGCAATAATGATATTAATCAATGCTTATCTGATATGACTAAAATGGTACATTGTGAATATTATTTAC
TCGCGATCATTTATCCTCATTCTATGGTTAAATCTGATATTTCAATTCTAGATAATTACCCTAAAAAATG
GAGGCAATATTATGGCGCGCTAATTTAATAAAATATGATCCTATAGTAGATTATTCTAAATCCAATCATT
CACCAATTAATTGGAATATATTTGAAAACAATGCTGTAAATAAAAAATCTCCAAATGTAATTAAAGAAGC
GAAAACATCAGGTCTTATCACTGGGTTTAGTTTCCCTATTCATACGGCTAACAATGGCTTCGGAATGCTT
AGTTTTGCACATTCAGAAATTGACAACTATATAGATAGTTTATTTTTACATGCGTGTATGAACATACCAT
TAATTGTTCCTTCTCTAGTTGATAATTATCGAAAAATAAATATAGCAAATAATAAATCAAACAACGATTT
AACCAAAAGAGAAAAAGAATGTTTAGCGTGGGCATGCGAAGGAAAAAGCTCTTGGGATATTTCAAAAATA
TTAGGCTGCAGTGAGCGTACTGTCACTTTCCATTTAACCAATGCGCAAATGAAACTCGATACAACAAACC
GCTGCCAAAGTATTTCTAAAGCAATTTTAACAGGAGCAATTGATTGGCCATTTTTTAAAAATTAAAGATC
TACCTGTAGGATCGTACAGGTTTACGCAAGAAAATGGTTTGTTATAGTCGAATAAAAAAGAGGAGAAAGG
ATCTATGTCAATTTATCAAGAATTTGTTAATAAATATAGTTTAAGTAAAACTCTAAGATTTGAGTTAATC
CCACAGGGTAAAACACTTGAAAACATAAAAGCAAGAGGTTTGATTTTAGATGATGAGAAAAGAGCTAAAG
ACTACAAAAAGGCTAAACAAATAATTGATAAATATCATCAGTTTTTTATAGAGGAGATATTAAGTTCGGT
TTGTATTAGCGAAGATTTATTACAAAACTATTCTGATGTTTATTTTAAACTTAAAAAGAGTGATGATGAT
AATCTACAAAAAGATTTTAAAAGTGCAAAAGATACGATAAAGAAACAAATATCTGAATATATAAAGGACT
CAGAGAAATTTAAGAATTTGTTTAATCAAAACCTTATCGATGCTAAAAAAGGGCAAGAGTCAGATTTAAT
TCTATGGCTAAAGCAATCTAAGGATAATGGTATAGAACTATTTAAAGCCAATAGTGATATCACAGATATA
GATGAGGCGTTAGAAATAATCAAATCTTTTAAAGGTTGGACAACTTATTTTAAGGGTTTTCATGAAAATA
GAAAAAATGTTTATAGTAGCAATGATATTCCTACATCTATTATTTATAGGATAGTAGATGATAATTTGCC
TAAATTTCTAGAAAATAAAGCTAAGTATGAGAGTTTAAAAGACAAAGCTCCAGAAGCTATAAACTATGAA
CAAATTAAAAAAGATTTGGCAGAAGAGCTAACCTTTGATATTGACTACAAAACATCTGAAGTTAATCAAA
GAGTTTTTTCACTTGATGAAGTTTTTGAGATAGCAAACTTTAATAATTATCTAAATCAAAGTGGTATTAC
TAAATTTAATACTATTATTGGTGGTAAATTTGTAAATGGTGAAAATACAAAGAGAAAAGGTATAAATGAA
TATATAAATCTATACTCACAGCAAATAAATGATAAAACACTCAAAAAATATAAAATGAGTGTTTTATTTA
AGCAAATTTTAAGTGATACAGAATCTAAATCTTTTGTAATTGATAAGTTAGAAGATGATAGTGATGTAGT
TACAACGATGCAAAGTTTTTATGAGCAAATAGCAGCTTTTAAAACAGTAGAAGAAAAATCTATTAAAGAA
ACACTATCTTTATTATTTGATGATTTAAAAGCTCAAAAACTTGATTTGAGTAAAATTTATTTTAAAAATG
ATAAATCTCTTACTGATCTATCACAACAAGTTTTTGATGATTATAGTGTTATTGGTACAGCGGTACTAGA
ATATATAACTCAACAAATAGCACCTAAAAATCTTGATAACCCTAGTAAGAAAGAGCAAGAATTAATAGCC
AAAAAAACTGAAAAAGCAAAATACTTATCTCTAGAAACTATAAAGCTTGCCTTAGAAGAATTTAATAAGC
ATAGAGATATAGATAAACAGTGTAGGTTTGAAGAAATACTTGCAAACTTTGCGGCTATTCCGATGATATT
TGATGAAATAGCTCAAAACAAAGACAATTTGGCACAGATATCTATCAAATATCAAAATCAAGGTAAAAAA
GACCTACTTCAAGCTAGTGCGGAAGATGATGTTAAAGCTATCAAGGATCTTTTAGATCAAACTAATAATC
TCTTACATAAACTAAAAATATTTCATATTAGTCAGTCAGAAGATAAGGCAAATATTTTAGACAAGGATGA
GCATTTTTATCTAGTATTTGAGGAGTGCTACTTTGAGCTAGCGAATATAGTGCCTCTTTATAACAAAATT
AGAAACTATATAACTCAAAAGCCATATAGTGATGAGAAATTTAAGCTCAATTTTGAGAACTCGACTTTGG
CTAATGGTTGGGATAAAAATAAAGAGCCTGACAATACGGCAATTTTATTTATCAAAGATGATAAATATTA
TCTGGGTGTGATGAATAAGAAAAATAACAAAATATTTGATGATAAAGCTATCAAAGAAAATAAAGGCGAG
GGTTATAAAAAAATTGTTTATAAACTTTTACCTGGCGCAAATAAAATGTTACCTAAGGTTTTCTTTTCTG
CTAAATCTATAAAATTTTATAATCCTAGTGAAGATATACTTAGAATAAGAAATCATTCCACACATACAAA
AAATGGTAGTCCTCAAAAAGGATATGAAAAATTTGAGTTTAATATTGAAGATTGCCGAAAATTTATAGAT
TTTTATAAACAGTCTATAAGTAAGCATCCGGAGTGGAAAGATTTTGGATTTAGATTTTCTGATACTCAAA
GATATAATTCTATAGATGAATTTTATAGAGAAGTTGAAAATCAAGGCTACAAACTAACTTTTGAAAATAT
ATCAGAGAGCTATATTGATAGCGTAGTTAATCAGGGTAAATTGTACCTATTCCAAATCTATAATAAAGAT
TTTTCAGCTTATAGCAAAGGGCGACCAAATCTACATACTTTATATTGGAAAGCGCTGTTTGATGAGAGAA
ATCTTCAAGATGTGGTTTATAAGCTAAATGGTGAGGCAGAGCTTTTTTATCGTAAACAATCAATACCTAA
AAAAATCACTCACCCAGCTAAAGAGGCAATAGCTAATAAAAACAAAGATAATCCTAAAAAAGAGAGTGTT
TTTGAATATGATTTAATCAAAGATAAACGCTTTACTGAAGATAAGTTTTTCTTTCACTGTCCTATTACAA
TCAATTTTAAATCTAGTGGAGCTAATAAGTTTAATGATGAAATCAATTTATTGCTAAAAGAAAAAGCAAA
TGATGTTCATATATTAAGTATAGCTAGAGGTGAAAGACATTTAGCTTACTATACTTTGGTAGATGGTAAA
GGCAATATCATCAAACAAGATACTTTCAACATCATTGGTAATGATAGAATGAAAACAAACTACCATGATA
AGCTTGCTGCAATAGAGAAAGATAGGGATTCAGCTAGGAAAGACTGGAAAAAGATAAATAACATCAAAGA
GATGAAAGAGGGCTATCTATCTCAGGTAGTTCATGAAATAGCTAAGCTAGTTATAGAGTATAATGCTATT
GTGGTTTTTGAGGATTTAAATTTTGGATTTAAAAGAGGGCGTTTCAAGGTAGAGAAGCAGGTCTATCAAA
AGTTAGAAAAAATGCTAATTGAGAAACTAAACTATCTAGTTTTCAAAGATAATGAGTTTGATAAAACTGG
GGGAGTGCTTAGAGCTTATCAGCTAACAGCACCTTTTGAGACTTTTAAAAAGATGGGTAAACAAACAGGT
ATTATCTACTATGTACCAGCTGGTTTTACTTCAAAAATTTGTCCTGTAACTGGTTTTGTAAATCAGTTAT
ATCCTAAGTATGAAAGTGTCAGCAAATCTCAAGAGTTCTTTAGTAAGTTTGACAAGATTTGTTATAACCT
TGATAAGGGCTATTTTGAGTTTAGTTTTGATTATAAAAACTTTGGTGACAAGGCTGCCAAAGGCAAGTGG
ACTATAGCTAGCTTTGGGAGTAGATTGATTAACTTTAGAAATTCAGATAAAAATCATAATTGGGATACTC
GAGAAGTTTATCCAACTAAAGAGTTGGAGAAATTGCTAAAAGATTATTCTATCGAATATGGGCATGGCGA
ATGTATCAAAGCAGCTATTTGCGGTGAGAGCGACAAAAAGTTTTTTGCTAAGCTAACTAGTGTCCTAAAT
ACTATCTTACAAATGCGTAACTCAAAAACAGGTACTGAGTTAGATTATCTAATTTCACCAGTAGCAGATG
TAAATGGCAATTTCTTTGATTCGCGACAGGCGCCAAAAAATATGCCTCAAGATGCTGATGCCAATGGTGC
TTATCATATTGGGCTAAAAGGTCTGATGCTACTAGGTAGGATCAAAAATAATCAAGAGGGCAAAAAACTC
AATTTGGTTATCAAAAATGAAGAGTATTTTGAGTTCGTGCAGAATAGGAATAACTAACTCGAGTTGACAG
CTAGCTCAGTCCTAGGTATAATGCTAGCGCTGATTTAGGCAAAAACGGGTCTAAGAACTTTAAATAATTT
CTACTGTTGTAGATGAGAGCAGGTGTCAGCCGCTACAGGGCGCGTCCCATTCGCCATTCAGGCTGCGCAA
CTGTTGGGAAGGGCGATCGGTGCGGGCCTCTTCGCTATTACGCCAGCTGGCGAAAGGGGGATGTGCTGCA
AGGCGATTAAGTTGGGTAACGCCAGGGTTTTCCCAGTCACGACGTTGTAAAACGACGGCCAGTGAGCGCG
CGTAATACGACTCACTATAGGGCGAATTGGGTACCGGGCCCCCCCTCGAGGTCCTCCAGCTTTTGTTCCC
TTTAGTGAGGGTTAATTGCGCGCTTGGCGTAATCATGGTCATAGCTGTTTCCTGTGTGAAATTGTTATCC
GCTCACAATTCCACACAACATACGAGCCGGAAGCATAAAGTGTAAAGCCTGGGGTGCCTAATGAGTGAGC
TAACTCACATTAATTGCGTTGCGCTCACTGCCCGCTTTCCACCCACCTGCAAAAGTCTAAGAACTTTAAA
TAATTTCTACTGTTGTAGATGCTACTATTCCTGTGCCTTCAGATAATTCAGTCTAAGAACTTTAAATAAT
TTCTACTGTTGTAGATGTCTAGAGCCTTTTGTATTAGTAGCCGGTCTAAGAACTTTAAATAATTTCTACT
GTTGTAGATTAGCGATTTATGAAGGTCATTTTTTTTGTTAACTTCAGGACCTGCAGTCTAGTATAGTCTG
GAACAGCGCACTTACGGGTTGCTGCGCAACCCAAGTGCTACCGGCGCGGCAGCGTGACCCGTGTCGGCGG
CTCCAACGGCTCGCCATCGTCCAGAAAACACGGCTCATCGGGCATCGGCAGGCGCTGCTGCCCGCGCCGT
TCCCATTCCTCCGTTTCGGTCAAGGCTGGCAGGTCTGGTTCCATGCCCGGAATGCCGGGCTGGCTGGGCG
GCTCCTCGCCGGGGCCGGTCGGTAGTTGCTACTCGCCCGGATACAGGGTCGGGATGCGGCGCAGGTCGCC
ATGCCCCAACAGCGATTCGTCCTGGTCGTCGTGATCAACCACCACGGCGGCACTGAACACCGACAGGCGC
AACTGGTCGCGGGGCTGGCCCCACGCCACGCGGTCATTGACCACGTAGGCCGACACGGTGCCGGGGCCGT
TGAGCTTCACGACGGAGATCCAGCGCTCGGCCACCAAGTCCTTGACTGCGTATTGGACCGTCCGCAAAGA
ACGTCCGATGAGCTTGGAAAGTGTCTTCTGGCTGACCACCACGGCGTTCTGGTGGCCCATCTGCGCCACG
AGGTGATGCAGCAGCATTGCCGCCGTGGGTTTCCTC
Features (pLannotate 1.2.2; 18 found; start..end, strand, type, name):
    105..876     -  rep_origin     pBBR1 oriV: replication origin of the broad-host-range plasmid pBBR1 from Bordetella bronchiseptica; requires the pBBR1 Rep protein for replication
   2040..2324    +  CDS            tnpA (fragment): TN5P_ECOLX - Also known as tnp. Experimental evidence at protein level: Swiss-Prot protein existence level 1. Mediates transposition of transposon Tn5 by a 'cut and paste' mechanism. First, the monomeric transposase binds the 19 bp inverted DNA repeats flanking the transposon. Then, dimerization of the DNA- bound transposase creates a synaptic DNA complex. After nicking of the first DNA strand, excision of the transposon proceeds through a series of intermediates. The transposase then mediates the insertion of the transposon at a new site by strand transfer. The activity of the wild- type tran
   2356..3150    +  CDS            NeoR/KanR: aminoglycoside phosphotransferase from Tn5; aph(3')-II (or nptII); confers resistance to neomycin, kanamycin, and G418 (Geneticin®)
   3171..3242    +  CDS            ble (fragment): BLE_KLEPN - Experimental evidence at protein level: Swiss-Prot protein existence level 1. Binding protein with a strong affinity to the bleomycin family of antibiotics. Binds to CL990; an antimitotic-antibiotic compound. From Klebsiella pneumoniae.
   3277..3855    -  CDS            luxI: LUXI_ALIFS - Protein inferred from homology: Swiss-Prot protein existence level 3. Required for the synthesis of OHHL (N-(3-oxohexanoyl)-L- homoserine lactone) also known as VAI or N-(beta-ketocaproyl)homoserine lactone or 3-oxo-N-(tetrahydro-2-oxo-3-furanyl)-hexanamide, an autoinducer molecule which binds to LuxR and thus acts in bioluminescence regulation. From Aliivibrio fischeri (Vibrio fischeri).
   4074..4283    +  CDS            luxR (fragment): LUXR_ALIFS - Experimental evidence at protein level: Swiss-Prot protein existence level 1. Transcriptional activator of the bioluminescence operon. Binds to the OHHL autoinducer. From Aliivibrio fischeri (Vibrio fischeri).
   4283..4822    +  CDS            luxR (fragment): LUXR_ALIFS - Experimental evidence at protein level: Swiss-Prot protein existence level 1. Transcriptional activator of the bioluminescence operon. Binds to the OHHL autoinducer. From Aliivibrio fischeri (Vibrio fischeri).
   4905..8804    +  CDS            cas12a: CS12A_FRATN - Also known as cpf1 From Francisella tularensis subsp. novicida (strain U112).
   8814..8848    +  promoter       J23119 promoter: bacterial promoter (Registry of Standard Biological Parts BBa J23119)
   8919..8935    -  rep_origin     f1 ori (fragment): f1 bacteriophage origin of replication; arrow indicates direction of (+) strand synthesis
   8940..9095    -  CDS            lacZα (fragment): LacZα fragment of β-galactosidase; lacZ fragment
   9103..9121    +  promoter       T7 promoter: promoter for bacteriophage T7 RNA polymerase
   9130..9153    -  misc_feature   MCS (fragment): pBluescript multiple cloning site
   9169..9187    -  promoter       T3 promoter: promoter for bacteriophage T3 RNA polymerase
   9232..9248    -  protein_bind   lac operator: The lac repressor binds to the lac operator to inhibit transcription in E. coli. This inhibition can be relieved by adding lactose or isopropyl-β-D-thiogalactopyranoside (IPTG). lac repressor encoded by lacI
   9256..9286    -  promoter       lac promoter: promoter for the E. coli lac operon
   9301..9322    -  protein_bind   CAP binding site: CAP binding activates transcription in the presence of cAMP. E. coli catabolite activator protein
   9628..104     -  CDS            pBBR1 Rep (across the origin): replication protein for the broad-host-range plasmid pBBR1 from Bordetella bronchiseptica
