[The description below was written by a language model from this plasmid's Addgene catalogue record and pLannotate feature annotations shown in this document.]
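Description:
pQdCas12a.luxR(mut)-empty is a 10,186 bp bacterial CRISPR interference plasmid built on the broad-host-range pBBR1MCS-2 backbone. It replicates from the pBBR1 oriV with its cognate pBBR1 Rep protein. This low-copy system works in E. coli and in other Gram-negative hosts, and the record notes stable maintenance in Pseudomonas putida. Selection is by kanamycin through the Tn5-derived aminoglycoside phosphotransferase (NeoR/KanR). The short tnpA and ble fragments flanking that gene are remnants of the Tn5 resistance region.

The payload couples a Vibrio (Aliivibrio) fischeri quorum-sensing module to a nuclease-dead Cas12a. luxI, on the reverse strand, encodes the synthase for the acyl-homoserine lactone autoinducer. luxR is divergently oriented and encodes the autoinducer-responsive transcriptional activator. It is annotated as two adjoining fragments, which may reflect the luxR mutation named in the record, although the nature of that mutation is not stated. Downstream lies a Francisella novicida-type cas12a reading frame, described by the depositor as dCas12a and listed as driven by the LuxR-dependent quorum-sensing promoter (pLuxI), which the feature table does not annotate separately. Autoinducer should therefore accumulate as cell density rises, LuxR then activates dCas12a expression, and repression of a targeted gene begins without an external inducer.

A constitutive J23119 promoter follows cas12a and is positioned where a crRNA would be expressed. It lies next to a lacZα fragment with lac promoter/operator and residual T7, T3 and MCS elements. The "empty" designation suggests that no targeting spacer is present and that users insert their own, though the record does not spell this out. The associated work concerns a quorum-sensing CRISPRi (qCRISPRi) circuit for dynamic control of metabolic pathways.
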