Addgene plasmid #236037: pQdCas12a.luxR(mut)-empty
Purpose: The plasmid pQdCas12a.luxR(mut)-empty expresses the dCas12a endonuclease. Additionally, it contains a mutation in the luxR gene.
Depositing lab: Radhakrishnan Mahadevan. Publication: Model-Based Optimization of a qCRISPRi Circuit for Dynamic Control of Metabolic Pathways. Golla SA, Abo-Hashesh M, Gupta D, Liu Y, Mahadevan R. ACS Synth Biol. 2025 Oct 17;14(10):3890-3898. doi: 10.1021/acssynbio.5c00095. Epub 2025 Sep 29. PubMed 41021780.
Backbone
  Vector backbone: pBBRMCS2
  Backbone size w/o insert (bp): 3913
  Total vector size (bp): 10186
  Vector type: CRISPR
Growth in bacteria
  Bacterial resistance: Kanamycin, 50 μg/mL
  Growth temperature: 37°C
  Growth strain: DH5alpha
  Growth instructions: the plasmid is stable in both 30 and 37 centigrade in E. coli. the plasmid is stable in 30 centigrade in P. putida.
  Copy number: Low Copy
Gene/Insert
  Gene/Insert name: quorum sensing cassette luxI, mutated luxR, and the LuxR-dependent promoter pLuxI, dcas12a, and lacZ-alpha (fragment).
  Promoter: quorum sensing promoter
  Cloning method: Ligation Independent Cloning
  Sequencing primers: 5′ AGGATCTCGTCGTGACCCATG; 3′ AAACGGAGGAATGGGAACG
Terms and licenses: Academic/Nonprofit Terms; Industry Terms: Not Available to Industry
How to cite: pQdCas12a.luxR(mut)-empty was a gift from Radhakrishnan Mahadevan (Addgene plasmid # 236037 ; http://n2t.net/addgene:236037 ; RRID:Addgene_236037)
